>Addgene plasmid #171814 | pCRISPaint-mScarlet-BlastR [M1G] | addgene full sequence | sequence record 338118 | Addgene NGS Result
AATAAAATATCTTTATTTTCATTACATCTGTGTGTTGGTTTTTTGTGTGAATCGATAGTACTAACATACG
CTCTCCATCAAAACAAAACGAAACAAAACAAACTAGCAAAATAGGCTGTCCCCAGTGCAAGTGCAGGTGC
CAGAACATTTCTCTTAATGATAGCTAGGATCGCTAGCGGGCCAGTACCCAAAAAGCGGGGGGTCTGGTGG
CAGTGGAGGGGGATCCGTGAGCAAGGGCGAGGCAGTGATCAAGGAGTTCATGCGGTTCAAGGTGCACATG
GAGGGCTCCATGAACGGCCACGAGTTCGAGATCGAGGGCGAGGGCGAGGGCCGCCCCTACGAGGGCACCC
AGACCGCCAAGCTGAAGGTGACCAAGGGTGGCCCCCTGCCCTTCTCCTGGGACATCCTGTCCCCTCAGTT
CATGTACGGCTCCAGGGCCTTCACCAAGCACCCCGCCGACATCCCCGACTACTATAAGCAGTCCTTCCCC
GAGGGCTTCAAGTGGGAGCGCGTGATGAACTTCGAGGACGGCGGCGCCGTGACCGTGACCCAGGACACCT
CCCTGGAGGACGGCACCCTGATCTACAAGGTGAAGCTCCGCGGCACCAACTTCCCTCCTGACGGCCCCGT
AATGCAGAAGAAGACAATGGGCTGGGAAGCGTCCACCGAGCGGTTGTACCCCGAGGACGGCGTGCTGAAG
GGCGACATTAAGATGGCCCTGCGCCTGAAGGACGGCGGCCGCTACCTGGCGGACTTCAAGACCACCTACA
AGGCCAAGAAGCCCGTGCAGATGCCCGGCGCCTACAACGTCGACCGCAAGTTGGACATCACCTCCCACAA
CGAGGACTACACCGTGGTGGAACAGTACGAACGCTCCGAGGGCCGCCACTCCACCGGCGGCATGGACGAG
CTGTACAAGGGATCCGGAGAGGGCAGAGGAAGTCTGCTAACATGCGGTGACGTCGAGGAGAATCCTGGCC
CAGGGAAGACCTTCAACATCTCTCAGCAGGATCTGGAGCTGGTGGAGGTCGCCACTGAGAAGATCACCAT
GCTCTATGAGGACAACAAGCACCATGTCGGGGCGGCCATCAGGACCAAGACTGGGGAGATCATCTCTGCT
GTCCACATTGAGGCCTACATTGGCAGGGTCACTGTCTGTGCTGAAGCCATTGCCATTGGGTCTGCTGTGA
GCAACGGGCAGAAGGACTTTGACACCATTGTGGCTGTCAGGCACCCCTACTCTGATGAGGTGGACAGATC
CATCAGGGTGGTCAGCCCCTGTGGCATGTGCAGAGAGCTCATCTCTGACTATGCTCCTGACTGCTTTGTG
CTCATTGAGATGAATGGCAAGCTGGTCAAAACCACCATTGAGGAACTCATCCCCCTCAAGTACACCAGGA
ACTAACACCTGGTGCATGACCCGCAAGCCCGGTGCCTGAGCGGCCCGCTTCGAGCAGACATGATAAGATA
CATTGATGAGTTTGGACAAACCACAACTAGAATGCAGTGAAAAAAATGCTTTATTTGTGAAATTTGTGAT
GCTATTGCTTTATTTGTAACCATTATAAGCTGCAATAAACAAGTTAACAACAACAATTGCATTCATTTTA
TGTTTCAGGTTCAGGGGGAGGTGTGGGAGGTTTTTTAAAGCAAGTAAAACCTCTACAAATGTGGTAAAAT
CGATAAGGATCCGTCGACCGATGCCCTTGAGAGCCTTCAACCCAGTCAGCTCCTTCCGGTGGGCGCGGGG
CATGACTATCGTCGCCGCACTTATGACTGTCTTCTTTATCATGCAACTCGTAGGACAGGTGCCGGCAGCG
CTCTTCCGCTTCCTCGCTCACTGACTCGCTGCGCTCGGTCGTTCGGCTGCGGCGAGCGGTATCAGCTCAC
TCAAAGGCGGTAATACGGTTATCCACAGAATCAGGGGATAACGCAGGAAAGAACATGTGAGCAAAAGGCC
AGCAAAAGGCCAGGAACCGTAAAAAGGCCGCGTTGCTGGCGTTTTTCCATAGGCTCCGCCCCCCTGACGA
GCATCACAAAAATCGACGCTCAAGTCAGAGGTGGCGAAACCCGACAGGACTATAAAGATACCAGGCGTTT
CCCCCTGGAAGCTCCCTCGTGCGCTCTCCTGTTCCGACCCTGCCGCTTACCGGATACCTGTCCGCCTTTC
TCCCTTCGGGAAGCGTGGCGCTTTCTCATAGCTCACGCTGTAGGTATCTCAGTTCGGTGTAGGTCGTTCG
CTCCAAGCTGGGCTGTGTGCACGAACCCCCCGTTCAGCCCGACCGCTGCGCCTTATCCGGTAACTATCGT
CTTGAGTCCAACCCGGTAAGACACGACTTATCGCCACTGGCAGCAGCCACTGGTAACAGGATTAGCAGAG
CGAGGTATGTAGGCGGTGCTACAGAGTTCTTGAAGTGGTGGCCTAACTACGGCTACACTAGAAGAACAGT
ATTTGGTATCTGCGCTCTGCTGAAGCCAGTTACCTTCGGAAAAAGAGTTGGTAGCTCTTGATCCGGCAAA
CAAACCACCGCTGGTAGCGGTGGTTTTTTTGTTTGCAAGCAGCAGATTACGCGCAGAAAAAAAGGATCTC
AAGAAGATCCTTTGATCTTTTCTACGGGGTCTGACGCTCAGTGGAACGAAAACTCACGTTAAGGGATTTT
GGTCATGAGATTATCAAAAAGGATCTTCACCTAGATCCTTTTAAATTAAAAATGAAGTTTTAAATCAATC
TAAAGTATATATGAGTAAACTTGGTCTGACAGCGGCCGCAAATGCTAAACCACTGCAGTGGTTACCAGTG
CTTGATCAGTGAGGCACCGATCTCAGCGATCTGCCTATTTCGTTCGTCCATAGTGGCCTGACTCCCCGTC
GTGTAGATCACTACGATTCGTGAGGGCTTACCATCAGGCCCCAGCGCAGCAATGATGCCGCGAGAGCCGC
GTTCACCGGCCCCCGATTTGTCAGCAATGAACCAGCCAGCAGGGAGGGCCGAGCGAAGAAGTGGTCCTGC
TACTTTGTCCGCCTCCATCCAGTCTATGAGCTGCTGTCGTGATGCTAGAGTAAGAAGTTCGCCAGTGAGT
AGTTTCCGAAGAGTTGTGGCCATTGCTACTGGCATCGTGGTATCACGCTCGTCGTTCGGTATGGCTTCGT
TCAACTCTGGTTCCCAGCGGTCAAGCCGGGTCACATGATCACCCATATTATGAAGAAATGCAGTCAGCTC
CTTAGGGCCTCCGATCGTTGTCAGAAGTAAGTTGGCCGCGGTGTTGTCGCTCATGGTAATGGCAGCACTA
CACAATTCTCTTACCGTCATGCCATCCGTAAGATGCTTTTCCGTGACCGGCGAGTACTCAACCAAGTCGT
TTTGTGAGTAGTGTATACGGCGACCAAGCTGCTCTTGCCCGGCGTCTATACGGGACAACACCGCGCCACA
TAGCAGTACTTTGAAAGTGCTCATCATCGGGAATCGTTCTTCGGGGCGGAAAGACTCAAGGATCTTGCCG
CTATTGAGATCCAGTTCGATATAGCCCACTCTTGCACCCAGTTGATCTTCAGCATCTTTTACTTTCACCA
GCGTTTCGGGGTGTGCAAAAACAGGCAAGCAAAATGCCGCAAAGAAGGGAATGAGTGCGACACGAAAATG
TTGGATGCTCATACTCGTCCTTTTTCAATATTATTGAAGCATTTATCAGAGTTACTAGTACGTCTCTCAA
GGATAAGTAAGTAATATTAAGGTACGGGAGGTATTGGACAGGCCGC
Features (pLannotate 1.2.2; 11 found; start..end, strand, type, name):
      1..49      +  polyA_signal   poly(A) signal: synthetic polyadenylation signal
     63..154     +  misc_feature   pause site: RNA polymerase II transcriptional pause signal from the human α2 globin gene
    227..919     +  CDS            mScarlet: mScarlet is a basic (constitutively fluorescent) red fluorescent protein published in 2016, derived from synthetic construct. It has moderate acid sensitivity.
    986..1402    +  CDS            bsr: BSR_BACCE - Experimental evidence at protein level: Swiss-Prot protein existence level 1. Catalyzes the deamination of the cytosine moiety of the antibiotics blasticidin S, cytomycin and acetylblasticidin S. From Bacillus cereus.
   1406..1439    +  CDS            PuroR (fragment): puromycin N-acetyltransferase; pac from Streptomyces alboniger; confers resistance to puromycin
   1464..1585    -  polyA_signal   SV40 poly(A) signal: SV40 polyadenylation signal
   1608..1676    -  CDS            large T antigen (fragment): large T antigen from SV40 (simian virus 40)
   1692..1824    +  CDS            TcR (fragment): tetracycline efflux protein; tet; confers resistance to tetracycline
   2004..2592    -  rep_origin     ori: high-copy-number ColE1/pMB1/pBR322/pUC origin of replication
   2792..3652    -  CDS            AmpR: β-lactamase confers resistance to ampicillin, carbenicillin, and related antibiotics
   3653..3694    -  promoter       AmpR promoter (fragment): bla
