[The description below was written by a language model from this plasmid's Addgene catalogue record and pLannotate feature annotations shown in this document.]
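Description:
pCRISPaint-mScarlet-BlastR [M1G] is a small (about 3.8 kb), high-copy bacterial plasmid that serves as a universal donor for CRISPR-assisted endogenous gene tagging in mammalian cells, built on the pCRISPaint backbone and used in the CRISPitope method. It is propagated in E. coli through a ColE1/pUC-type origin and selected with ampicillin through the β-lactamase gene and its promoter. Short annotated fragments of puromycin and tetracycline resistance genes and of SV40 large T antigen look like cloning remnants or annotations overlapping the SV40 polyadenylation region, not functional elements.

The payload is a promoterless mScarlet-T2A-BlastR cassette of roughly 1.2 kb. It consists of the red fluorescent protein mScarlet followed, according to the insert name, by a T2A self-cleaving peptide and the Bacillus cereus blasticidin S deaminase gene (bsr), with an SV40 poly(A) signal region downstream. No eukaryotic promoter is annotated, which fits the tagging strategy: the donor is meant to be inserted in frame into a targeted genomic locus, so that the endogenous gene drives a fusion to mScarlet while the T2A releases the resistance protein separately. The start methionine of BlastR has been changed to glycine (M1G). This presumably suppresses independent translation initiation, so that blasticidin resistance depends on correct in-frame integration, although the record does not state this rationale. A synthetic poly(A) signal and an RNA polymerase II pause site lie upstream of the cassette and probably limit spurious read-through transcription from the backbone. The table does not annotate the T2A itself or any donor-linearising target site. Tagged cells can be identified by red fluorescence and enriched with blasticidin; the associated work used such tagging in melanoma models of adoptive T cell therapy.
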