Addgene plasmid #171814: pCRISPaint-mScarlet-BlastR [M1G]
Purpose: Universal donor plasmid for CRISPitope method encoding mScarlet fluorescent protein and blasticidin resistance cassette [p.M1G]
Depositing lab: Michael Hoelzel. Depositing organization: Universitaetsklinikum Bonn. Publication: Adoptive T Cell Therapy Targeting Different Gene Products Reveals Diverse and Context-Dependent Immune Evasion in Melanoma. Effern M, Glodde N, Braun M, Liebing J, Boll HN, Yong M, Bawden E, Hinze D, van den Boorn-Konijnenberg D, Daoud M, Aymans P, Landsberg J, Smyth MJ, Flatz L, Tuting T, Bald T, Gebhardt T, Holzel M. Immunity. 2020 Sep 15;53(3):564-580.e9. doi: 10.1016/j.immuni.2020.07.007. Epub 2020 Aug 3. PubMed 32750334.
Backbone
  Vector backbone: pCRISPaint
  Backbone manufacturer: Based on plasmids published by Schmid-Burgk et al. 2016 (DOI: 10.1038/ncomms12338)
  Backbone size w/o insert (bp): 2577
  Total vector size (bp): 3756
  Vector type: Gene tagging
  Selectable markers: Blasticidin
Growth in bacteria
  Bacterial resistance: Ampicillin, 100 μg/mL
  Growth temperature: 37°C
  Growth strain: DH5alpha
  Copy number: High Copy
Gene/Insert
  Gene/Insert name: mScarlet-T2A-BlastR
  Species: Discosoma sp., Bacillus cereus
  Insert size (bp): 1179
  Mutation: BlastR: Changed Methionin 1 to Glycine.
  Cloning method: Restriction Enzyme; 5′ cloning site Unknown (unknown if destroyed); 3′ cloning site Unknown (unknown if destroyed)
  Sequencing primers: 5′ CGATAGTACTAACATACGCTCTCCA; 3′ CTCCCCCTGAACCTGAAAC
Terms and licenses: Academic/Nonprofit Terms; Industry Terms: Not Available to Industry
How to cite: pCRISPaint-mScarlet-BlastR [M1G] was a gift from Michael Hoelzel (Addgene plasmid # 171814 ; http://n2t.net/addgene:171814 ; RRID:Addgene_171814)
